>Addgene plasmid #58849 | pAAV-CaMKII-Mac-GFP | depositor full sequence | sequence record 91176 | pAAV-CaMKII-Mac-GFP sequence 6758 bps
CTTCCGCTTCCTCGCTCACTGACTCGCTGCGCTCGGTCGTTCGGCTGCGGCGAGCGGTATCAGCTCACTC
AAAGGCGGTAATACGGTTATCCACAGAATCAGGGGATAACGCAGGAAAGAACATGTGAGCAAAAGGCCAG
CAAAAGGCCAGGAACCGTAAAAAGGCCGCGTTGCTGGCGTTTTTCCATAGGCTCCGCCCCCCTGACGAGC
ATCACAAAAATCGACGCTCAAGTCAGAGGTGGCGAAACCCGACAGGACTATAAAGATACCAGGCGTTTCC
CCCTGGAAGCTCCCTCGTGCGCTCTCCTGTTCCGACCCTGCCGCTTACCGGATACCTGTCCGCCTTTCTC
CCTTCGGGAAGCGTGGCGCTTTCTCATAGCTCACGCTGTAGGTATCTCAGTTCGGTGTAGGTCGTTCGCT
CCAAGCTGGGCTGTGTGCACGAACCCCCCGTTCAGCCCGACCGCTGCGCCTTATCCGGTAACTATCGTCT
TGAGTCCAACCCGGTAAGACACGACTTATCGCCACTGGCAGCAGCCACTGGTAACAGGATTAGCAGAGCG
AGGTATGTAGGCGGTGCTACAGAGTTCTTGAAGTGGTGGCCTAACTACGGCTACACTAGAAGAACAGTAT
TTGGTATCTGCGCTCTGCTGAAGCCAGTTACCTTCGGAAAAAGAGTTGGTAGCTCTTGATCCGGCAAACA
AACCACCGCTGGTAGCGGTGGTTTTTTTGTTTGCAAGCAGCAGATTACGCGCAGAAAAAAAGGATCTCAA
GAAGATCCTTTGATCTTTTCTACGGGGTCTGACGCTCAGTGGAACGAAAACTCACGTTAAGGGATTTTGG
TCATGAGATTATCAAAAAGGATCTTCACCTAGATCCTTTTAAATTAAAAATGAAGTTTTAAATCAATCTA
AAGTATATATGAGTAAACTTGGTCTGACAGTTACCAATGCTTAATCAGTGAGGCACCTATCTCAGCGATC
TGTCTATTTCGTTCATCCATAGTTGCCTGACTCCCCGTCGTGTAGATAACTACGATACGGGAGGGCTTAC
CATCTGGCCCCAGTGCTGCAATGATACCGCGAGACCCACGCTCACCGGCTCCAGATTTATCAGCAATAAA
CCAGCCAGCCGGAAGGGCCGAGCGCAGAAGTGGTCCTGCAACTTTATCCGCCTCCATCCAGTCTATTAAT
TGTTGCCGGGAAGCTAGAGTAAGTAGTTCGCCAGTTAATAGTTTGCGCAACGTTGTTGCCATTGCTACAG
GCATCGTGGTGTCACGCTCGTCGTTTGGTATGGCTTCATTCAGCTCCGGTTCCCAACGATCAAGGCGAGT
TACATGATCCCCCATGTTGTGCAAAAAAGCGGTTAGCTCCTTCGGTCCTCCGATCGTTGTCAGAAGTAAG
TTGGCCGCAGTGTTATCACTCATGGTTATGGCAGCACTGCATAATTCTCTTACTGTCATGCCATCCGTAA
GATGCTTTTCTGTGACTGGTGAGTACTCAACCAAGTCATTCTGAGAATAGTGTATGCGGCGACCGAGTTG
CTCTTGCCCGGCGTCAATACGGGATAATACCGCGCCACATAGCAGAACTTTAAAAGTGCTCATCATTGGA
AAACGTTCTTCGGGGCGAAAACTCTCAAGGATCTTACCGCTGTTGAGATCCAGTTCGATGTAACCCACTC
GTGCACCCAACTGATCTTCAGCATCTTTTACTTTCACCAGCGTTTCTGGGTGAGCAAAAACAGGAAGGCA
AAATGCCGCAAAAAAGGGAATAAGGGCGACACGGAAATGTTGAATACTCATACTCTTCCTTTTTCAATAT
TATTGAAGCATTTATCAGGGTTATTGTCTCATGAGCGGATACATATTTGAATGTATTTAGAAAAATAAAC
AAATAGGGGTTCCGCGCACATTTCCCCGAAAAGTGCCACCTAAATTGTAAGCGTTAATATTTTGTTAAAA
TTCGCGTTAAATTTTTGTTAAATCAGCTCATTTTTTAACCAATAGGCCGAAATCGGCAAAATCCCTTATA
AATCAAAAGAATAGACCGAGATAGGGT
[37 nt withheld, positions 2058-2094]
AAAGAACGTGGACTCCAACGTCAAAGG
[49 nt withheld, positions 2122-2170]
T
[91 nt withheld, positions 2172-2262]
G
[124 nt withheld, positions 2264-2387]
CCCATTCGCCATTCAGGCTGCGCAACTGTTGGGAAGGGCGATCGGTGCGGGCCTCTTCGCTATTACGCCA
GCTGCGCGCTCGCTCGCTCACTGAGGCCGCCCGGGCAAAGCCCGGGCGTCGGGCGACCTTTGGTCGCCCG
GCCTCAGTGAGCGAGCGAGCGCGCAGAGAGGGAGTGGCCAACTCCATCACTAGGGGTTCCTTGTAGTTAA
TGATTAACCCGCCATGCTACTTATCTACGTAGCCATGCTCTAGGAAGATCGTAGGTTAATTAACATTATG
GCCTTAGGTCACTTCATCTCCATGGGGTTCTTCTTCTGATTTTCTAGAAAATGAGATGGGGGTGCAGAGA
GCTTCCTCAGTGACCTGCCCAGGGTCACATCAGAAATGTCAGAGCTAGAACTTGAACTCAGATTACTAAT
CTTAAATTCCATGCCTTGGGGGCATGCAAGTACGATATACAGAAGGAGTGAACTCATTAGGGCAGATGAC
CAATGAGTTTAGGAAAGAAGAGTCCAGGGCAGGGTACATCTACACCACCCGCCCAGCCCTGGGTGAGTCC
AGCCACGTTCACCTCATTATAGTTGCCTCTCTCCAGTCCTACCTTGACGGGAAGCACAAGCAGAAACTGG
GACAGGAGCCCCAGGAGACCAAATCTTCATGGTCCCTCTGGGAGGATGGGTGGGGAGAGCTGTGGCAGAG
GCCTCAGGAGGGGCCCTGCTGCTCAGTGGTGACAGATAGGGGTGAGAAAGCAGACAGAGTCATTCCGTCA
GCATTCTGGGTCTGTTTGGTACTTCTTCTCACGCTAAGGTGGCGGTGTGATATGCACAATGGCTAAAAAG
CAGGGAGAGCTGGAAAGAAACAAGGACAGAGACAGAGGCCAAGTCAACCAGACCAATTCCCAGAGGAAGC
AAAGAAACCATTACAGAGACTACAAGGGGGAAGGGAAGGAGAGATGAATTAGCTTCCCCTGTAAACCTTA
GAACCCAGCTGTTGCCAGGGCAACGGGGCAATACCTGTCTCTTCAGAGGAGATGAAGTTGCCAGGGTAAC
TACATCCTGTCTTTCTCAAGGACCATCCCAGAATGTGGCACCCACTAGCCGTTACCATAGCAACTGCCTC
TTTGCCCCACTTAATCCCATCCCGTCTGTTAAAAGGGCCCTATAGTTGGAGGTGGGGGAGGTAGGAAGAG
CGATGATCACTTGTGGACTAAGTTTGTTCGCATCCCCTTCTCCAACCCCCTCAGTACATCACCCTGGGGG
AACAGGGTCCACTTGCTCCTGGGCCCACACAGTCCTGCAGTATTGTGTATATAAGGCCAGGGCAAAGAGG
AGCAGGTTTTAAAGTGAAAGGCAGGCAGGTGTTGGGGAGGCAGTTACCGGGGCAACGGGAACAGGGCGTT
TCGGAGGTGGTTGCCATGGGGACCTGGATGCTGACGAAGGCTCGCGAGGCTGTGAGCAGCCACAGTGCCC
TGCTCAGAAGCCCCAAGCTCGTCAGTCAAGCCGGTTCTCCGTTTGCACTCAGGAGCACGGGCAGGCGAGT
GGCCCCTAGTTCTGGGGGCAGCGGGGGATCCGCCACCATGATCGTGGACCAGTTCGAGGAGGTGCTGATG
AAGACCAGCCAGCTGTTCCCACTGCCAACCGCTACCCAGAGCGCCCAGCCAACCCACGTGGCCCCCGTGC
CAACCGTGCTGCCCGACACCCCCATCTACGAGACCGTGGGCGACAGCGGCAGCAAGACCCTGTGGGTGGT
GTTCGTGCTGATGCTGATCGCCAGCGCCGCCTTCACCGCCCTGAGCTGGAAGATCCCCGTGAACAGGAGG
CTGTACCACGTGATCACCACCATCATCACCCTGACCGCCGCCCTGAGCTACTTCGCTATGGCTACCGGCC
ACGGAGTGGCCCTGAACAAGATCGTGATCAGGACCCAGCACGACCACGTGCCCGACACCTACGAGACCGT
GTACCGACAGGTGTACTACGCCAGGTACATCGACTGGGCTATCACCACCCCACTGCTGCTGCTGGACCTG
GGACTGCTGGCTGGAATGAGCGGAGCCCACATCTTCATGGCCATCGTGGCTGACCTGATCATGGTGCTGA
CCGGCCTGTTCGCTGCTTTCGGCAGCGAGGGAACCCCACAGAAGTGGGGATGGTACACCATCGCCTGCAT
CGCCTACATCTTCGTGGTGTGGCACCTGGTGCTGAACGGCGGCGCCAACGCCAGGGTGAAGGGCGAGAAG
CTGAGGAGCTTCTTCGTGGCCATCGGAGCTTACACCCTGATCCTGTGGACCGCTTACCCAATCGTGTGGG
GACTGGCTGACGGAGCTAGGAAGATCGGAGTGGACGGAGAGATCATCGCTTACGCTGTGCTGGACGTGCT
GGCTAAGGGAGTGTTCGGAGCTTGGCTGCTGGTGACCCACGCCAACCTGAGGGAGAGCGACGTGGAGCTG
AACGGCTTCTGGGCCAACGGCCTGAACAGGGAGGGCGCCATCAGGATCGGCGAGGACGACGGCGCCCGAC
CGGTAGTAGCAGTGAGCAAGGGCGAGGAGCTGTTCACCGGGGTGGTGCCCATCCTGGTCGAGCTGGACGG
CGACGTAAACGGCCACAAGTTCAGCGTGTCCGGCGAGGGCGAGGGCGATGCCACCTACGGCAAGCTGACC
CTGAAGTTCATTTGCACCACCGGCAAGCTGCCCGTGCCCTGGCCCACCCTCGTGACCACCCTGACCTACG
GCGTGCAGTGCTTCAGCCGCTACCCCGACCACATGAAGCAGCACGACTTCTTCAAGTCCGCCATGCCCGA
AGGCTACGTCCAGGAGCGCACCATCTTCTTCAAGGACGACGGCAACTACAAGACCCGCGCCGAGGTGAAG
TTCGAGGGCGACACCCTGGTGAACCGCATCGAGCTGAAGGGCATCGACTTCAAGGAGGACGGCAACATCC
TGGGGCACAAGCTGGAGTACAACTACAACAGCCACAACGTCTATATCATGGCCGACAAGCAGAAGAACGG
CATCAAGGTGAACTTCAAGATCCGCCACAACATCGAGGACGGCAGCGTGCAGCTCGCCGACCACTACCAG
CAGAACACCCCCATCGGCGACGGCCCCGTGCTGCTGCCCGACAACCACTACCTGAGCACCCAGTCCGCCC
TGAGCAAAGACCCCAACGAGAAGCGCGATCACATGGTCCTGCTGGAGTTCGTGACCGCCGCCGGGATCAC
TCTCGGCATGGACGAGCTGTACAAGTAAGAATTCGATATCAAGCTTATCGATAATCAACCTCTGGATTAC
AAAATTTGTGAAAGATTGACTGGTATTCTTAACTATGTTGCTCCTTTTACGCTATGTGGATACGCTGCTT
TAATGCCTTTGTATCATGCTATTGCTTCCCGTATGGCTTTCATTTTCTCCTCCTTGTATAAATCCTGGTT
GCTGTCTCTTTATGAGGAGTTGTGGCCCGTTGTCAGGCAACGTGGCGTGGTGTGCACTGTGTTTGCTGAC
GCAACCCCCACTGGTTGGGGCATTGCCACCACCTGTCAGCTCCTTTCCGGGACTTTCGCTTTCCCCCTCC
CTATTGCCACGGCGGAACTCATCGCCGCCTGCCTTGCCCGCTGCTGGACAGGGGCTCGGCTGTTGGGCAC
TGACAATTCCGTGGTGTTGTCGGGGAAATCATCGTCCTTTCCTTGGCTGCTCGCCTGTGTTGCCACCTGG
ATTCTGCGCGGGACGTCCTTCTGCTACGTCCCTTCGGCCCTCAATCCAGCGGACCTTCCTTCCCGCGGCC
TGCTGCCGGCTCTGCGGCCTCTTCCGCGTCTTCGCCTTCGCCCTCAGACGAGTCGGATCTCCCTTTGGGC
CGCCTCCCCGCATCGATACCGTCGACCCGGGCGGCCGCTTCGAGCAGACATGATAAGATACATTGATGAG
TTTGGACAAACCACAACTAGAATGCAGTGAAAAAAATGCTTTATTTGTGAAATTTGTGATGCTATTGCTT
TATTTGTAACCATTATAAGCTGCAATAAACAAGTTAACAACAACAATTGCATTCATTTTATGTTTCAGGT
TCAGGGGGAGATGTGGGAGGTTTTTTAAAGCAAGTAAAACCTCTACAAATGTGGTAAAATCGATAAGGAT
CTTCCTAGAGCATGGCTACGTAGATAAGTAGCATGGCGGGTTAATCATTAACTACAAGGAACCCCTAGTG
ATGGAGTTGGCCACTCCCTCTCTGCGCGCTCGCTCGCTCACTGAGGCCGGGCGACCAAAGGTCGCCCGAC
GCCCGGGCTTTGCCCGGGCGGCCTCAGTGAGCGAGCGAGCGCGCAGCTGCATTAATGAATCGGCCAACGC
GCGGGGAGAGGCGGTTTGCGTATTGGGCGCT
Features (pLannotate 1.2.2; 15 found; start..end, strand, type, name):
    182..770     -  rep_origin     ori: high-copy-number ColE1/pMB1/pBR322/pUC origin of replication
    941..1801    -  CDS            AmpR: β-lactamase; bla; confers resistance to ampicillin, carbenicillin, and related antibiotics
   1802..1906    -  promoter       AmpR promoter: bla
   1959..2387    -  rep_origin     f1 ori (sequence partly withheld): f1 bacteriophage origin of replication; arrow indicates direction of (+) strand synthesis
   2392..2461    -  CDS            lacZα (fragment): LacZα fragment of β-galactosidase; lacZ fragment
   2456..2588    -  repeat_region  AAV2 ITR (fragment): inverted terminal repeat of adeno-associated virus serotype 2 inverted
   2661..3949    +  promoter       CaMKII promoter: promoter for the mouse calcium/calmodulin-dependent kinase II α subunit
   4031..4897    +  CDS            nop-1: NOP1_NEUCR - Experimental evidence at protein level: Swiss-Prot protein existence level 1. Could facilitate a sensory photoresponse. From Neurospora crassa (strain ATCC 24698 / 74-OR23-1A / CBS 708.71 / DSM 1257 / FGSC 987).
   4919..5635    +  CDS            EGFP: the original enhanced GFP (Yang et al., 1996) mammalian codon-optimized
   5636..5660    +  misc_feature   MCS (fragment): pBluescript multiple cloning site
   5660..6248    +  misc_feature   WPRE: woodchuck hepatitis virus posttranscriptional regulatory element
   6291..6412    -  polyA_signal   SV40 poly(A) signal: SV40 polyadenylation signal
   6435..6503    -  CDS            large T antigen (fragment): large T antigen from SV40 (simian virus 40)
   6574..6707    +  repeat_region  AAV2 ITR: inverted terminal repeat of adeno-associated virus serotype 2 inverted
   6701..6757    -  CDS            lacI (fragment): lac repressor; lacI; The lac repressor binds to the lac operator to inhibit transcription in E. coli. This inhibition can be relieved by adding lactose or isopropyl-β-D-thiogalactopyranoside (IPTG).
