[The description below was written by a language model from this plasmid's Addgene catalogue record and pLannotate feature annotations shown in this document.]
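Description:
pAAV-CaMKII-Mac-GFP is a 6,758 bp adeno-associated virus transfer plasmid for mammalian expression of Mac, the light-driven proton pump opsin from the fungus Leptosphaeria maculans, fused at its C terminus to GFP. In bacteria it is maintained through a ColE1/pUC-type origin and selected with ampicillin via the β-lactamase gene. An f1 phage origin and short lacZα and lacI remnants are carried over from the parental cloning backbone. The catalogue lists the plasmid as low copy even though the annotated origin is of the high-copy type. A recombination-deficient host is recommended, consistent with the instability typical of ITR-containing plasmids.

The expression cassette lies between two AAV2 inverted terminal repeats, which are the cis elements needed for replication and packaging of the intervening DNA into AAV particles. One of them is annotated only as a fragment, and the depositor notes that parts of both ITRs were not fully sequenced. Within the ITRs, a mouse CaMKIIα promoter of about 1.3 kb drives the Mac-EGFP fusion, which was cloned between BamHI and EcoRI sites. The promoter is reported to have about ten harmless base differences from wild type and is commonly used to favour expression in excitatory neurons. The automated annotation labels the opsin reading frame as Neurospora crassa nop-1, which most likely reflects homology to a related fungal opsin rather than the true source. Downstream, a WPRE enhances transcript stability and expression, followed by an SV40 polyadenylation signal that is annotated on the reverse strand.

The construct is used for optogenetic silencing of neurons, since illumination activates the proton pump to hyperpolarise expressing cells while GFP marks them. According to the depositor, both the plasmid and the derived virus were tested in vitro.
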