Addgene plasmid #58849: pAAV-CaMKII-Mac-GFP
Purpose: AAV expression of Mac-GFP under the CaMKII promoter
Depositing lab: Edward Boyden. Depositing organization: Massachusetts Institute of Technology. Publication: High-performance genetically targetable optical neural silencing by light-driven proton pumps. Chow BY, Han X, Dobry AS, Qian X, Chuong AS, Li M, Henninger MA, Belfort GM, Lin Y, Monahan PE, Boyden ES. Nature. 2010 Jan 7. 463(7277):98-102. 10.1038/nature08652 PubMed 20054397.
Backbone
  Vector backbone: AAV
  Backbone size w/o insert (bp): 5087
  Total vector size (bp): 6758
  Vector type: Mammalian Expression, AAV
Growth in bacteria
  Bacterial resistance: Ampicillin, 100 μg/mL
  Growth temperature: 37°C
  Growth strain: NEB Stable
  Growth instructions: Stbl3 at 30C (use carbenicillin if using Stbl3) OR DH5a at 37C
  Copy number: Low Copy
Gene/Insert
  Gene/Insert name: Mac-GFP (alt name: Leptosphaeria maculans opsin)
  Species: Leptosphaeria maculans
  Insert size (bp): 1671
  GenBank ID: GU045595.1
  Promoter: CaMKII
  Tag / fusion protein: GFP (C terminal on insert)
  Cloning method: Restriction Enzyme; 5′ cloning site BamHI (not destroyed); 3′ cloning site EcoRI (not destroyed)
  Sequencing primers: 5′ tgctaaccatgttcatgc; 3′ cagcgtatccacatagcg
Terms and licenses: Academic/Nonprofit Terms; Industry Terms: Not Available to Industry
Depositor comments: Plasmid is sequenced completely by the depositing lab except for parts of both ITRs. There are around 10 traditional basepair differences in the CaMKII promoter relative to the wild-type, which is not a problem. Multiple digestions were done to verify the vector structure. The construct and the virus were both tested in vitro.
How to cite: pAAV-CaMKII-Mac-GFP was a gift from Edward Boyden (Addgene plasmid # 58849 ; http://n2t.net/addgene:58849 ; RRID:Addgene_58849)
