>Addgene plasmid #58849 | pAAV-CaMKII-Mac-GFP | addgene partial sequence | sequence record 94184 | WPRE-R 5'-CATAGCGTAAAAGGAGCAACA-3'
GTCAATCTTTCACAAATTTTGTAATCCAGAGGTTGATTATCGATAAGCTTGATATCGAATTCTTACTTGT
ACAGCTCGTCCATGCCGAGAGTGATCCCGGCGGCGGTCACGAACTCCAGCAGGACCATGTGATCGCGCTT
CTCGTTGGGGTCTTTGCTCAGGGCGGACTGGGTGCTCAGGTAGTGGTTGTCGGGCAGCAGCACGGGGCCG
TCGCCGATGGGGGTGTTCTGCTGGTAGTGGTCGGCGAGCTGCACGCTGCCGTCCTCGATGTTGTGGCGGA
TCTTGAAGTTCACCTTGATGCCGTTCTTCTGCTTGTCGGCCATGATATAGACGTTGTGGCTGTTGTAGTT
GTACTCCAGCTTGTGCCCCAGGATGTTGCCGTCCTCCTTGAAGTCGATGCCCTTCAGCTCGATGCGGTTC
ACCAGGGTGTCGCCCTCGAACTTCACCTCGGCGCGGGTCTTGTAGTTGCCGTCGTCCTTGAAGAAGATGG
TGCGCTCCTGGACGTAGCCTTCGGGCATGGCGGACTTGAAGAAGTCGTGCTGCTTCATGTGGTCGGGGTA
GCGGCTGAAGCACTGCACGCCGTAGGTCAGGGTGGTCACGAGGGTGGGCCAGGGCACGGGCAGCTTGCCG
GTGGTGCAAATGAACTTCAGGGTCAGCTTGCCGTAGGTGGCATCGCCCTCGCCCTCGCCGGACACGCTGA
ACTTGTGGCCGTTTACGTCGCCGTCCAGCTCGACCAGGATGGGCACCACCCCGGTGAACAGCTCCTCGCC
CTTGCTCACTGCTACTACCGGTCGGGCGCCGTCGTCCTCGCCGATCCTGATGGCGCCCTCCCTGTTCAGG
CCGTTGGCCCAGAAGCCGTTCAGCTCCACGTCGCTCTCCCTCAGGTTGGCGTGGGTCACCAGCAGCCAAG
CTCCGAACACTCCCTTAGCCAGCACGTCCAGCACAGCGTAAGCGATGATCTCTCCGTCCACTCCGATCTT
CCTAGCTCCGTCAGCCAGTCCCCACACGATTGGGTAAGCGGTCCACAGGATCAGGGTGTAAGCTCCGATG
GCCACGAAGAAGCTCCTCA
