>Addgene plasmid #58849 | pAAV-CaMKII-Mac-GFP | addgene partial sequence | sequence record 94185 | mCaMKIIapro-F 5'-gcctctttgccccacttaat-3'
AAGGGCCCTATAGTTGGAGGTGGGGGAGGTAGGAAGAGCGATGATCACTTGTGGACTAAGTTTGTTCGCA
TCCCCTTCTCCAACCCCCTCAGTACATCACCCTGGGGGAACAGGGTCCACTTGCTCCTGGGCCCACACAG
TCCTGCAGTATTGTGTATATAAGGCCAGGGCAAAGAGGAGCAGGTTTTAAAGTGAAAGGCAGGCAGGTGT
TGGGGAGGCAGTTACCGGGGCAACGGGAACAGGGCGTTTCGGAGGTGGTTGCCATGGGGACCTGGATGCT
GACGAAGGCTCGCGAGGCTGTGAGCAGCCACAGTGCCCTGCTCAGAAGCCCCAAGCTCGTCAGTCAAGCC
GGTTCTCCGTTTGCACTCAGGAGCACGGGCAGGCGAGTGGCCCCTAGTTCTGGGGGCAGCGGGGGATCCG
CCACCATGATCGTGGACCAGTTCGAGGAGGTGCTGATGAAGACCAGCCAGCTGTTCCCACTGCCAACCGC
TACCCAGAGCGCCCAGCCAACCCACGTGGCCCCCGTGCCAACCGTGCTGCCCGACACCCCCATCTACGAG
ACCGTGGGCGACAGCGGCAGCAAGACCCTGTGGGTGGTGTTCGTGCTGATGCTGATCGCCAGCGCCGCCT
TCACCGCCCTGAGCTGGAAGATCCCCGTGAACAGGAGGCTGTACCACGTGATCACCACCATCATCACCCT
GACCGCCGCCCTGAGCTACTTCGCTATGGCTACCGGCCACGGAGTGGCCCTGAACAAGATCGTGATCAGG
ACCCAGCACGACCACGTGCCCGACACCTACGAGACCGTGTACCGACAGGTGTACTACGCCAGGTACATCG
ACTGGGCTATCACCACCCCACTGCTGCTGCTGGACCTGGGACTGCTGGCTGGAATGAGCGGAGCCCACAT
CTTCATGGCCATCGTGGCTGACCTGATCATGGTGCTGACCGGCCTGTTCGCTGCTTTCGGCAGCGAGGGA
ACCCCACAGAAGTGGGGATGGTACACCATCGCCTGCATCGCCTACATCTTCGTGGTGTGGCACCTGGTGC
TGAACGGCGGCGCCAACGCCAGGGTGAAGGGCGAGAAGCTGAGGAGCTTCTTCGTGGCCAT
