>Addgene plasmid #58849 | pAAV-CaMKII-Mac-GFP | addgene partial sequence | sequence record 133353 | EGFP-N 5'-CGTCGCCGTCCAGCTCGACCAG-3'
GCTCCTCGCCCTTGCTCACTGCTACTACCGGTCGGGCGCCGTCGTCCTCGCCGATCCTGATGGCGCCCTC
CCTGTTCAGGCCGTTGGCCCAGAAGCCGTTCAGCTCCACGTCGCTCTCCCTCAGGTTGGCGTGGGTCACC
AGCAGCCAAGCTCCGAACACTCCCTTAGCCAGCACGTCCAGCACAGCGTAAGCGATGATCTCTCCGTCCA
CTCCGATCTTCCTAGCTCCGTCAGCCAGTCCCCACACGATTGGGTAAGCGGTCCACAGGATCAGGGTGTA
AGCTCCGATGGCCACGAAGAAGCTCCTCAGCTTCTCGCCCTTCACCCTGGCGTTGGCGCCGCCGTTCAGC
ACCAGGTGCCACACCACGAAGATGTAGGCGATGCAGGCGATGGTGTACCATCCCCACTTCTGTGGGGTTC
CCTCGCTGCCGAAAGCAGCGAACAGGCCGGTCAGCACCATGATCAGGTCAGCCACGATGGCCATGAAGAT
GTGGGCTCCGCTCATTCCAGCCAGCAGTCCCAGGTCCAGCAGCAGCAGTGGGGTGGTGATAGCCCAGTCG
ATGTACCTGGCGTAGTACACCTGTCGGTACACGGTCTCGTAGGTGTCGGGCACGTGGTCGTGCTGGGTCC
TGATCACGATCTTGTTCAGGGCCACTCCGTGGCCGGTAGCCATAGCGAAGTAGCTCAGGGCGGCGGTCAG
GGTGATGATGGTGGTGATCACGTGGTACAGCCTCCTGTTCACGGGGATCTTCCAGCTCAGGGCGGTGAAG
GCGGCGCTGGCGATCAGCATCAGCACGAACACCACCCACAGGGTCTTGCTGCCGCTGTCGCCCACGGTCT
CGTAGATGGGGGTGTCGGGCAGCACGGTTGGCACGGGGGCCACGTGGGTTGGCTGGGCGCTCTGGGTAGC
GGTTGGCAGTGGGAACAGCTGGCTGGTCTTCATCAGCACCTCCTCGAACTGGTCCACGATCATGGTGGCG
GATCCCCCGCTGCCCCC
